>Addgene plasmid #238120 | TTR C10S/S85C/F87A | addgene full sequence | sequence record 486767 | Addgene NGS Result
TGGGCAGATGCCAAGTGCCTTCCAGTAAGATTTGGTGTCTATTTCCACTTTGTATATCCCTTCTACAAAT
TCCTCCTCAGTTGTGAGCCCATGCAGCTCTCCAGACTCACTGGTTTTCCCAGAGGCAAATGGCTCCCAGG
TGTCATCAGCAGCCTTTCTGAACACATGCACGGCCACATTGATGGCAGGACTGCCTCGGACAGCATCTAG
AACTTTGACCATCAGAGGACTCTTGGATTCACCGGTGCCCGTAGGACCCATATGTATATCTCCTTCTTAA
AGTTAAACAAAATTATTTCTAGAGGGGAATTGTTATCCGCTCACAATTCCCCTATAGTGAGTCGTATTAA
TTTCGCGGGATCGAGATCGATCTCGATCCTCTACGCCGGACGCATCGTGGCCGGCATCACCGGCGCCACA
GGTGCGGTTGCTGGCGCCTATATCGCCGACATCACCGATGGGGAAGATCGGGCTCGCCACTTCGGGCTCA
TGAGCGCTTGTTTCGGCGTGGGTATGGTGGCAGGCCCCGTGGCCGGGGGACTGTTGGGCGCCATCTCCTT
GCATGCACCATTCCTTGCGGCGGCGGTGCTCAACGGCCTCAACCTACTACTGGGCTGCTTCCTAATGCAG
GAGTCGCATAAGGGAGAGCGTCGAGATCCCGGACACCATCGAATGGCGCAAAACCTTTCGCGGTATGGCA
TGATAGCGCCCGGAAGAGAGTCAATTCAGGGTGGTGAATGTGAAACCAGTAACGTTATACGATGTCGCAG
AGTATGCCGGTGTCTCTTATCAGACCGTTTCCCGCGTGGTGAACCAGGCCAGCCACGTTTCTGCGAAAAC
GCGGGAAAAAGTGGAAGCGGCGATGGCGGAGCTGAATTACATTCCCAACCGCGTGGCACAACAACTGGCG
GGCAAACAGTCGTTGCTGATTGGCGTTGCCACCTCCAGTCTGGCCCTGCACGCGCCGTCGCAAATTGTCG
CGGCGATTAAATCTCGCGCCGATCAACTGGGTGCCAGCGTGGTGGTGTCGATGGTAGAACGAAGCGGCGT
CGAAGCCTGTAAAGCGGCGGTGCACAATCTTCTCGCGCAACGCGTCAGTGGGCTGATCATTAACTATCCG
CTGGATGACCAGGATGCCATTGCTGTGGAAGCTGCCTGCACTAATGTTCCGGCGTTATTTCTTGATGTCT
CTGACCAGACACCCATCAACAGTATTATTTTCTCCCATGAAGACGGTACGCGACTGGGCGTGGAGCATCT
GGTCGCATTGGGTCACCAGCAAATCGCGCTGTTAGCGGGCCCATTAAGTTCTGTCTCGGCGCGTCTGCGT
CTGGCTGGCTGGCATAAATATCTCACTCGCAATCAAATTCAGCCGATAGCGGAACGGGAAGGCGACTGGA
GTGCCATGTCCGGTTTTCAACAAACCATGCAAATGCTGAATGAGGGCATCGTTCCCACTGCGATGCTGGT
TGCCAACGATCAGATGGCGCTGGGCGCAATGCGCGCCATTACCGAGTCCGGGCTGCGCGTTGGTGCGGAC
ATCTCGGTAGTGGGATACGACGATACCGAAGACAGCTCATGTTATATCCCGCCGTTAACCACCATCAAAC
AGGATTTTCGCCTGCTGGGGCAAACCAGCGTGGACCGCTTGCTGCAACTCTCTCAGGGCCAGGCGGTGAA
GGGCAATCAGCTGTTGCCCGTCTCACTGGTGAAAAGAAAAACCACCCTGGCGCCCAATACGCAAACCGCC
TCTCCCCGCGCGTTGGCCGATTCATTAATGCAGCTGGCACGACAGGTTTCCCGACTGGAAAGCGGGCAGT
GAGCGCAACGCAATTAATGTAAGTTAGCTCACTCATTAGGCACCGGGATCTCGACCGATGCCCTTGAGAG
CCTTCAACCCAGTCAGCTCCTTCCGGTGGGCGCGGGGCATGACTATCGTCGCCGCACTTATGACTGTCTT
CTTTATCATGCAACTCGTAGGACAGGTGCCGGCAGCGCTCTGGGTCATTTTCGGCGAGGACCGCTTTCGC
TGGAGCGCGACGATGATCGGCCTGTCGCTTGCGGTATTCGGAATCTTGCACGCCCTCGCTCAAGCCTTCG
TCACTGGTCCCGCCACCAAACGTTTCGGCGAGAAGCAGGCCATTATCGCCGGCATGGCGGCCCCACGGGT
GCGCATGATCGTGCTCCTGTCGTTGAGGACCCGGCTAGGCTGGCGGGGTTGCCTTACTGGTTAGCAGAAT
GAATCACCGATACGCGAGCGAACGTGAAGCGACTGCTGCTGCAAAACGTCTGCGACCTGAGCAACAACAT
GAATGGTCTTCGGTTTCCGTGTTTCGTAAAGTCTGGAAACGCGGAAGTCAGCGCCCTGCACCATTATGTT
CCGGATCTGCATCGCAGGATGCTGCTGGCTACCCTGTGGAACACCTACATCTGTATTAACGAAGCGCTGG
CATTGACCCTGAGTGATTTTTCTCTGGTCCCGCCGCATCCATACCGCCAGTTGTTTACCCTCACAACGTT
CCAGTAACCGGGCATGTTCATCATCAGTAACCCGTATCGTGAGCATCCTCTCTCGTTTCATCGGTATCAT
TACCCCCATGAACAGAAATCCCCCTTACACGGAGGCATCAGTGACCAAACAGGAAAAAACCGCCCTTAAC
ATGGCCCGCTTTATCAGAAGCCAGACATTAACGCTTCTGGAGAAACTCAACGAGCTGGACGCGGATGAAC
AGGCAGACATCTGTGAATCGCTTCACGACCACGCTGATGAGCTTTACCGCAGCTGCCTCGCGCGTTTCGG
TGATGACGGTGAAAACCTCTGACACATGCAGCTCCCGGAGACGGTCACAGCTTGTCTGTAAGCGGATGCC
GGGAGCAGACAAGCCCGTCAGGGCGCGTCAGCGGGTGTTGGCGGGTGTCGGGGCGCAGCCATGACCCAGT
CACGTAGCGATAGCGGAGTGTATACTGGCTTAACTATGCGGCATCAGAGCAGATTGTACTGAGAGTGCAC
CATTGCGGTGTGAAATACCGCACAGATGCGTAAGGAGAAAATACCGCATCAGGCGCTCTTCCGCTTCCTC
GCTCACTGACTCGCTGCGCTCGGTCGTTCGGCTGCGGCGAGCGGTATCAGCTCACTCAAAGGCGGTAATA
CGGTTATCCACAGAATCAGGGGATAACGCAGGAAAGAACATGTGAGCAAAAGGCCAGCAAAAGGCCAGGA
ACCGTAAAAAGGCCGCGTTGCTGGCGTTTTTCCATAGGCTCCGCCCCCCTGACGAGCATCACAAAAATCG
ACGCTCAAGTCAGAGGTGGCGAAACCCGACAGGACTATAAAGATACCAGGCGTTTCCCCCTGGAAGCTCC
CTCGTGCGCTCTCCTGTTCCGACCCTGCCGCTTACCGGATACCTGTCCGCCTTTCTCCCTTCGGGAAGCG
TGGCGCTTTCTCATAGCTCACGCTGTAGGTATCTCAGTTCGGTGTAGGTCGTTCGCTCCAAGCTGGGCTG
TGTGCACGAACCCCCCGTTCAGCCCGACCGCTGCGCCTTATCCGGTAACTATCGTCTTGAGTCCAACCCG
GTAAGACACGACTTATCGCCACTGGCAGCAGCCACTGGTAACAGGATTAGCAGAGCGAGGTATGTAGGCG
GTGCTACAGAGTTCTTGAAGTGGTGGCCTAACTACGGCTACACTAGAAGGACAGTATTTGGTATCTGCGC
TCTGCTGAAGCCAGTTACCTTCGGAAAAAGAGTTGGTAGCTCTTGATCCGGCAAACAAACCACCGCTGGT
AGCGGTGGTTTTTTTGTTTGCAAGCAGCAGATTACGCGCAGAAAAAAAGGATCTCAAGAAGATCCTTTGA
TCTTTTCTACGGGGTCTGACGCTCAGTGGAACGAAAACTCACGTTAAGGGATTTTGGTCATGAACAATAA
AACTGTCTGCTTACATAAACAGTAATACAAGGGGTGTTATGAGCCATATTCAACGGGAAACGTCTTGCTC
TAGGCCGCGATTAAATTCCAACATGGATGCTGATTTATATGGGTATAAATGGGCTCGCGATAATGTCGGG
CAATCAGGTGCGACAATCTATCGATTGTATGGGAAGCCCGATGCGCCAGAGTTGTTTCTGAAACATGGCA
AAGGTAGCGTTGCCAATGATGTTACAGATGAGATGGTCAGACTAAACTGGCTGACGGAATTTATGCCTCT
TCCGACCATCAAGCATTTTATCCGTACTCCTGATGATGCATGGTTACTCACCACTGCGATCCCCGGGAAA
ACAGCATTCCAGGTATTAGAAGAATATCCTGATTCAGGTGAAAATATTGTTGATGCGCTGGCAGTGTTCC
TGCGCCGGTTGCATTCGATTCCTGTTTGTAATTGTCCTTTTAACAGCGATCGCGTATTTCGTCTCGCTCA
GGCGCAATCACGAATGAATAACGGTTTGGTTGATGCGAGTGATTTTGATGACGAGCGTAATGGCTGGCCT
GTTGAACAAGTCTGGAAAGAAATGCATAAACTTTTGCCATTCTCACCGGATTCAGTCGTCACTCATGGTG
ATTTCTCACTTGATAACCTTATTTTTGACGAGGGGAAATTAATAGGTTGTATTGATGTTGGACGAGTCGG
AATCGCAGACCGATACCAGGATCTTGCCATCCTATGGAACTGCCTCGGTGAGTTTTCTCCTTCATTACAG
AAACGGCTTTTTCAAAAATATGGTATTGATAATCCTGATATGAATAAATTGCAGTTTCATTTGATGCTCG
ATGAGTTTTTCTAAGAATTAATTCATGAGCGGATACATATTTGAATGTATTTAGAAAAATAAACAAATAG
GGGTTCCGCGCACATTTCCCCGAAAAGTGCCACCTAAATTGTAAGCGTTAATATTTTGTTAAAATTCGCG
TTAAATTTTTGTTAAATCAGCTCATTTTTTAACCAATAGGCCAAAATCGGCAAAATCCCTTATAAATCAA
AAGAATAGACCGAGATAGGGT
[37 nt withheld, positions 4992-5028]
AAAGAACGTGGACTCCAACGTCAAAGG
[49 nt withheld, positions 5056-5104]
T
[91 nt withheld, positions 5106-5196]
G
[124 nt withheld, positions 5198-5321]
CCCATTCGCCAATCCGGATATAGTTCCTCCTTTCAGCAAAAAACCCCTCAAGACCCGTTTAGAGGCCCCA
AGGGGTTATGCTAGTTATTGCTCAGCGGTGGCAGCAGCCAACTCAGCTTCCTTTCGGGCTTTGTAGCAGC
CGGATCTCATTCCTTGGGATTGGTGACGACAGCCGTGGTGGAATAGGAGTAGGGGCTCAGCAGGGCGGCA
ATGGTGTAGCGGCGGGGGCCGGAGTCGTTGGCTGTGAATACCACCTCTGCATGCTCATGG
Features (pLannotate 1.2.2; 19 found; start..end, strand, type, name):
      1..258     -  CDS            TTR (fragment): TTHY_HUMAN - Also known as PALB. Experimental evidence at protein level: Swiss-Prot protein existence level 1. Thyroid hormone-binding protein. Probably transports thyroxine from the bloodstream to the brain. From Homo sapiens (Human).
    269..291     -  RBS            RBS: efficient ribosome binding site from bacteriophage T7 gene 10 (Olins and Rangwala, 1989)
    306..330     -  protein_bind   lac operator: The lac repressor binds to the lac operator to inhibit transcription in E. coli. This inhibition can be relieved by adding lactose or isopropyl-β-D-thiogalactopyranoside (IPTG). lac repressor encoded by lacI
    331..349     -  promoter       T7 promoter: promoter for bacteriophage T7 RNA polymerase
    375..654     +  CDS            TcR (fragment): tetracycline efflux protein; tet; confers resistance to tetracycline
    662..739     +  promoter       lacI promoter: lacI
    740..1822    +  CDS            lacI: lac repressor; lacI; The lac repressor binds to the lac operator to inhibit transcription in E. coli. This inhibition can be relieved by adding lactose or isopropyl-β-D-thiogalactopyranoside (IPTG).
   1835..1856    +  protein_bind   CAP binding site: CAP binding activates transcription in the presence of cAMP. E. coli catabolite activator protein
   1871..2162    +  CDS            TcR (fragment): tetracycline efflux protein; tet; confers resistance to tetracycline
   2234..2614    -  CDS            YPB1_ECOLX: Protein predicted: Swiss-Prot protein existence level 4. From Escherichia coli.
   2631..2822    +  CDS            rop: Rop protein, which maintains plasmids at low copy number; rop
   2924..3063    +  misc_feature   bom: basis of mobility region from pBR322
   3249..3837    -  rep_origin     ori: high-copy-number ColE1/pMB1/pBR322/pUC origin of replication
   3959..4774    +  CDS            KanR: aminoglycoside phosphotransferase; aph(3')-Ia; confers resistance to kanamycin in bacteria or G418 (Geneticin®) in eukaryotes
   4783..4840    -  promoter       AmpR promoter (fragment): bla
   4963..5321    -  rep_origin     f1 ori (sequence partly withheld): f1 bacteriophage origin of replication; arrow indicates direction of (+) strand synthesis
   5358..5405    -  terminator     T7 terminator: transcription terminator for bacteriophage T7 RNA polymerase
   5413..5455    -  CDS            SET1 (fragment): solubility-enhancement tag derived from T7 phage gene 10B
   5471..8       -  CDS            TTR (fragment) (across the origin): TTHY_HUMAN - Also known as PALB. Experimental evidence at protein level: Swiss-Prot protein existence level 1. Thyroid hormone-binding protein. Probably transports thyroxine from the bloodstream to the brain. From Homo sapiens (Human).
