[The description below was written by a language model from this plasmid's Addgene catalogue record and pLannotate feature annotations shown in this document.]
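Description:
TTR C10S/S85C/F87A is a bacterial expression plasmid built on the pET29a backbone. It carries a 387 bp human transthyretin (TTR) coding sequence with three point substitutions: C10S, S85C and F87A. The record says the mutations were introduced into a wild-type TTR construct obtained from another laboratory, and the insert was placed by ligation-independent cloning.

Expression follows the standard pET arrangement. A T7 promoter with an adjacent lac operator and the T7 gene 10 ribosome binding site drives the TTR open reading frame, and a T7 terminator lies downstream. The plasmid-borne lacI gene, under its own promoter, supplies lac repressor, so transcription stays off until IPTG is added in a host that provides T7 RNA polymerase.

The plasmid is selected with kanamycin through the aph(3')-Ia KanR gene. It replicates from a pBR322-type ColE1 origin accompanied by rop and the bom region, consistent with the low-copy designation in the catalogue. An f1 origin is also present.

The feature table annotates TTR as two fragments spanning the numbering origin of the circular sequence, which reflects where the record was linearised and probably how the mutant sequence aligned to the reference. A short match to a T7 gene 10-derived tag sits between the insert and the terminator, and the record does not say whether it is translated. No fusion tag is listed. The short TcR and AmpR promoter fragments appear to be backbone remnants. The sequenced record is 5,591 nt, somewhat shorter than the catalogued total of 5,758 bp.

The stated purpose is bacterial production of TTR, and the associated publication concerns kinetic analysis of transthyretin's multistep aggregation pathway. The record does not explain the role of each individual substitution.
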