Addgene plasmid #238120: TTR C10S/S85C/F87A
Purpose: bacterial expression of TTR
Depositing lab: Peter Wright. Depositing organization: Scripps California (The Scripps Research Institute). Publication: Kinetic analysis of the multistep aggregation pathway of human transthyretin. Sun X, Dyson HJ, Wright PE. Proc Natl Acad Sci U S A. 2018 Jul 3;115(27):E6201-E6208. doi: 10.1073/pnas.1807024115. Epub 2018 Jun 18. PubMed 29915031.
Backbone
  Vector backbone: pET29a
  Backbone manufacturer: emdmillipore
  Backbone size w/o insert (bp): 5371
  Total vector size (bp): 5758
  Vector type: Bacterial Expression
Growth in bacteria
  Bacterial resistance: Kanamycin, 50 μg/mL
  Growth temperature: 37°C
  Growth strain: DH5alpha
  Copy number: Low Copy
Gene/Insert
  Gene/Insert name: TTR
  Species: H. sapiens (human)
  Insert size (bp): 387
  Mutation: C10S, S85C, F87A
  Entrez Gene: TTR (a.k.a. ATTR, CTS, CTS1, HEL111, HsT2651, PALB, TBPA, TTN)
  Promoter: T7
  Cloning method: Ligation Independent Cloning
  Sequencing primers: 5′ T7; 3′ T7
Resource information
  A portion of this plasmid was derived from a plasmid made by: We made mutations on the wild type construct received from the Jeffery Kelly lab. Description of wild type TTR plasmid in Zhang et al. 2014 ACS Chem Biol (https://doi.org/10.1021/cb5004477).
Terms and licenses: Academic/Nonprofit Terms; Industry Terms: Not Available to Industry
How to cite: TTR C10S/S85C/F87A was a gift from Peter Wright (Addgene plasmid # 238120 ; http://n2t.net/addgene:238120 ; RRID:Addgene_238120)
