>Addgene plasmid #238120 | TTR C10S/S85C/F87A | depositor partial sequence | sequence record 478305 | bacterial expression of TTR
CTGCATTAGGAAGCAGCCCAGTAGTAGGTTGAGGCCGTTGAGCACCGCCGCCGCAAGGAATGGTGCATGC
AAGGAGATGGCGCCCAACAGTCCCCCGGCCACGGGGCCTGCCACCATACCCACGCCGAAACAAGCGCTCA
TGAGCCCGAAGTGGCGAGCCCGATCTTCCCCATCGGTGATGTCGGCGATATAGGCGCCAGCAACCGCACC
TGTGGCGCCGGTGATGCCGGCCACGATGCGTCCGGCGTAGAGGATCGAGATCGATCTCGATCCCGCGAAA
TTAATACGACTCACTATAGGGGAATTGTGAGCGGATAACAATTCCCCTCTAGAAATAATTTTGTTTAACT
TTAAGAAGGAGATATACATATGGGTCCTACGGGCACCGGTGAATCCAAGAGTCCTCTGATGGTCAAAGTT
CTAGATGCTGTCCGAGGCAGTCCTGCCATCAATGTGGCCGTGCATGTGTTCAGAAAGGCTGCTGATGACA
CCTGGGAGCCATTTGCCTCTGGGAAAACCAGTGAGTCTGGAGAGCTGCATGGGCTCACAACTGAGGAGGA
ATTTGTAGAAGGGATATACAAAGTGGAAATAGACACCAAATCTTACTGGAAGGCACTTGGCATCTGCCCA
GCCCATGAGCATGCAGAGGTGGTATTCACAGCCAACGACTCCGGCCCCCGCCGCTACACCATTGCCGCCC
TGCTGAGCCCCTACTCCTATTCCACCACGGCTGTCGTCACCAATCCCAAGGAATGAGATCCGGCTGCTAC
AAAGCCCGAAAGGAAGCTGAGTTGGCTGCTGCCACCGCTGAGCAATAACTAGCATAACCCCTTGGGGCCT
CTGAAC
